>Addgene plasmid #220760 | pAV-CAG-Sun1-GFP-WPRE-BC8-pA | addgene full sequence | sequence record 439378 | Addgene NGS Result
CTGCGCGCTCGCTCGCTCACTGAGGCCGCCCGGGCAAAGCCCGGGCGTCGGGCGACCTTTGGTCGCCCGG
CCTCAGTGAGCGAGCGAGCGCGCAGAGAGGGAGTGGCCAACTCCATCACTAGGGGTTCCTTGTAGTTAAT
GATTAACCCGCCATGCTACTTATCTACGTAGCCATGCTCTAGGAAGAGTACCATTGACGTCAATAATGAC
GTATGTTCCCATAGTAACGCCAATAGGGACTTTCCATTGACGTCAATGGGTGGAGTATTTACGGTAAACT
GCCCACTTGGCAGTACATCAAGTGTATCATATGCCAAGTACGCCCCCTATTGACGTCAATGACGGTAAAT
GGCCCGCCTGGCATTATGCCCAGTACATGACCTTATGGGACTTTCCTACTTGGCAGTACATCTACGTATT
AGTCATCGCTATTACCATGGTCGAGGTGAGCCCCACGTTCTGCTTCACTCTCCCCATCTCCCCCCCCTCC
CCACCCCCAATTTTGTATTTATTTATTTTTTAATTATTTTGTGCAGCGATGGGGGCGGGGGGGGGGGGGG
GGCGCGCCRGGGGGGGGGGGGGGGGGSGGGGGGGGGGGSGGGGSGRGGCGGRGRGGKGCGGCGGCAGCCA
ATCAGAGCGGCGCGCTCCGAAAGTTTCCTTTTATGGCGAGGCGGCGGCGGCGGCGGCCCTATAAAAAGCG
AAGCGCGCGGCGGGCGGGAGTCGCTGCGCGCTGCCTTCGCCCCGTGCCCCGCTCCGCCGCCGCCTCGCGC
CGCCCGCCCCGGCTCTGACTGACCGCGTTACTCCCACAGGTGAGCGGGCGGGACGGCCCTTCTCCTCCGG
GCTGTAATTAGCGCTTGGTTTAATGACGGCTTGTTTCTTTTCTGTGGCTGCGTGAAAGCCTTGAGGGGCT
CCGGGAGGGCCCTTTGTGCGGGGGGAGCGGCTCGGGGCTGTCCGCGGGGGGACGGCTGCCTTCGGGGGGG
ACGGGGCAGGGCGGGGTTCGGCTTCTGGCGTGTGACCGGCGGCTCTAGAGCCTCTGCTAACCATGTTCAT
GCCTTCTTCTTTTTCCTACAGCTCCTGGGCAACGTGCTGGTTATTGTGCTGTCTCATCATTTTGGCAAAG
AATTGGATCCGAATTCACTAGCATGACCTCCAGGGTGTACTCCAGAGACAGGACTCTCAAACCACGGAAG
GCAGCCTCGGGAACCTTCTGGTGGCTAGGGAGCGGCTGGTACCAATTTGTTACTTTGATTTCTTGGCTGA
ATGTCTTTCTTCTTACCAGGTGCCTTCGAAATATTTGCAAGGTTTTTGTCTTGCTCCTCCCACTCCTACT
TTTACTAGGTGCTGGTGTCTCCCTGTGGGGCCAGGGAAACTTCTTCTCACTCCTACCAGTGCTGAACTGG
ACGGCCATGCAGCCAACACAGAGGGTGGACGATTCCAAGGGCATGCATAGACCTGGCCCTCTTCCCCCGA
GCCCACCTCCAAAGGTTGATCACAAGGCTTCCCAGTGGCCTCAGGAGAGTGACATGGGGCAGAAGGTAGC
TTCTTTGAGTGCGCAGTGCCACAACCATGATGAGAGACTTGCAGAGCTGACAGTCCTGCTTCAGAAACTA
CAGATACGGGTAGACCAAGTGGATGACGGCAGGGAAGGGCTGTCACTGTGGGTCAAGAATGTGGTTGGAC
AGCACCTGCAGGAGATGGGCACCATAGAACCACCTGATGCTAAGACTGACTTCATGACTTTCCACCATGA
CCATGAAGTGCGTCTCTCCAACTTGGAAGATGTTCTTAGAAAACTGACAGAAAAATCTGAGGCTATCCAG
AAGGAGCTGGAAGAAACCAAGCTGAAAGCAGGCAGCAGGGATGAAGAGCAGCCCCTCCTTGACCGTGTGC
AGCACCTAGAACTGGAACTGAACCTGTTGAAGTCACAGCTGTCAGACTGGCAGCATCTGAAGACCAGCTG
TGAGCAGGCTGGGGCCCGCATCCAGGAGACTGTGCAGCTCATGTTCTCTGAGGATCAGCAGGGCGGTTCC
CTCGAGTGGCTATTAGAGAAGCTTTCTTCTCGGTTCGTGAGCAAGGATGAGCTGCAGGTGCTCTTACATG
ACCTTGAGCTGAAACTGCTGCAGAATATCACACACCACATCACCGTGACAGGACAGGCCCCGACATCCGA
GGCTATTGTGTCTGCCGTGAATCAGGCAGGGATTTCAGGAATCACAGAAGCGCAAGCACATATCATTGTG
AACAATGCTCTGAAGCTGTACTCCCAAGACAAGACGGGGATGGTGGACTTTGCTCTGGAGTCTGGAGGTG
GCAGCATCCTAAGCACTCGGTGCTCTGAGACCTATGAGACCAAGACGGCACTGCTGAGCCTGTTTGGGGT
CCCACTGTGGTACTTCTCACAGTCACCTCGAGTGGTGATCCAGCCCGACATCTACCCAGGGAATTGCTGG
GCGTTCAAAGGTTCCCAGGGGTACCTGGTGGTGCGGTTGTCCATGAAGATCTACCCAACCACATTCACCA
TGGAACACATTCCAAAGACACTATCACCCACTGGTAACATCTCCAGTGCCCCCAAAGACTTTGCAGTCTA
TGGACTGGAAACGGAGTATCAAGAAGAGGGGCAGCCTCTGGGACGGTTCACCTATGACCAGGAAGGAGAC
TCACTCCAGATGTTCCACACACTGGAAAGACCTGACCAAGCCTTCCAGATAGTAGAGCTCCGGGTCCTGT
CCAACTGGGGCCACCCTGAGTACACTTGCCTCTACCGGTTCCGAGTCCACGGAGAGCCCATCCAGATGAG
CAAAGGAGAAGAACTTTTCACTGGAGTTGTCCCAATTCTTGTTGAATTAGATGGTGATGTTAATGGGCAC
AAATTTTCTGTCCGTGGAGAGGGTGAAGGTGATGCTACAAACGGAAAACTCACCCTTAAATTTATTTGCA
CTACTGGAAAACTACCTGTTCCATGGCCAACACTTGTCACTACTCTGACCTATGGTGTTCAATGCTTTTC
CCGTTATCCGGATCACATGAAACGGCATGACTTTTTCAAGAGTGCCATGCCCGAAGGTTATGTACAGGAA
CGCACTATATCTTTCAAAGATGACGGGACCTACAAGACGCGTGCTGAAGTCAAGTTTGAAGGTGATACCC
TTGTTAATCGTATCGAGTTAAAAGGTATTGATTTTAAAGAAGATGGAAACATTCTCGGACACAAACTCGA
GTACAACTTTAACTCACACAATGTATACATCACGGCAGACAAACAAAAGAATGGAATCAAAGCTAACTTC
AAAATTCGCCACAACGTTGAAGATGGTTCCGTTCAACTAGCAGACCATTATCAACAAAATACTCCAATTG
GCGATGGCCCTGTCCTTTTACCAGACAACCATTACCTGTCGACACAATCTGTCCTTTCGAAAGATCCCAA
CGAAAAGCGTGACCACATGGTCCTTCTTGAGTTTGTAACTGCTGCTGGGATTACACATGGCATGGATGAG
CTCTACAAATAAGGCGCGAGCTTATCGATAATCAACCTCTGGATTACAAAATTTGTGAAAGATTGACTGG
TATTCTTAACTATGTTGCTCCTTTTACGCTATGTGGATACGCTGCTTTAATGCCTTTGTATCATGCTATT
GCTTCCCGTATGGCTTTCATTTTCTCCTCCTTGTATAAATCCTGGTTGCTGTCTCTTTATGAGGAGTTGT
GGCCCGTTGTCAGGCAACGTGGCGTGGTGTGCACTGTGTTTGCTGACGCAACCCCCACTGGTTGGGGCAT
TGCCACCACCTGTCAGCTCCTTTCCGGGACTTTCGCTTTCCCCCTCCCTATTGCCACGGCGGAACTCATC
GCCGCCTGCCTTGCCCGCTGCTGGACAGGGGCTCGGCTGTTGGGCACTGACAATTCCGTGGTGTTGTCGG
GGAAATCATCGTCCTTTCCTTGGCTGCTCGCCTGTGTTGCCACCTGGATTCTGCGCGGGACGTCCTTCTG
CTACGTCCCTTCGGCCCTCAATCCAGCGGACCTTCCTTCCCGCGGCCTGCTGCCGGCTCTGCGGCCTCTT
CCGCGTCTTCGCCTTCGCCCTCAGACGAGTCGGATCTCCCTTTGGGCCGCCTCCCCGCATCGATACCGTC
GACCCGGGCGGCCGCAGGTGTTCCTCAAGGTGGAGATGTACATGTAGGTCATCCAGGACTTCTTCATCCT
GTTGTTGATCGAGTAGTTCATGGTGTACCTGTTCCAGTTGTACGTTTCGAGCAGACATGATAAGATACAT
TGATGAGTTTGGACAAACCACAACTAGAATGCAGTGAAAAAAATGCTTTATTTGTGAAATTTGTGATGCT
ATTGCTTTATTTGTAACCATTATAAGCTGCAATAAACAAGTTAACAACAACAATTGCATTCATTTTATGT
TTCAGGTTCAGGGGGAGATGTGGGAGGTTTTTTAAAGCAAGTAAAACCTCTACAAATGTGGTAAAATCGA
TAAGGATCTTCCTAGAGCATGGCTACGTAGATAAGTAGCATGGCGGGTTAATCATTAACTACAAGGAACC
CCTAGTGATGGAGTTGGCCACTCCCTCTCTGCGCGCTCGCTCGCTCACTGAGGCCGCCCGGGCTTTGCCC
GGGCGGCCTCAGTGAGCGAGCGAGCGCGCAGCTGCATTAATGAATCGGCCAACGCGCGGGGAGAGGCGGT
TTGCGTATTGGGCGCTCTTCCGCTTCCTCGCTCACTGACTCGCTGCGCTCGGTCGTTCGGCTGCGGCGAG
CGGTATCAGCTCACTCAAAGGCGGTAATACGGTTATCCACAGAATCAGGGGATAACGCAGGAAAGAACAT
GTGAGCAAAAGGCCAGCAAAAGGCCAGGAACCGTAAAAAGGCCGCGTTGCTGGCGTTTTTCCATAGGCTC
CGCCCCCCTGACGAGCATCACAAAAATCGACGCTCAAGTCAGAGGTGGCGAAACCCGACAGGACTATAAA
GATACCAGGCGTTTCCCCCTGGAAGCTCCCTCGTGCGCTCTCCTGTTCCGACCCTGCCGCTTACCGGATA
CCTGTCCGCCTTTCTCCCTTCGGGAAGCGTGGCGCTTTCTCATAGCTCACGCTGTAGGTATCTCAGTTCG
GTGTAGGTCGTTCGCTCCAAGCTGGGCTGTGTGCACGAACCCCCCGTTCAGCCCGACCGCTGCGCCTTAT
CCGGTAACTATCGTCTTGAGTCCAACCCGGTAAGACACGACTTATCGCCACTGGCAGCAGCCACTGGTAA
CAGGATTAGCAGAGCGAGGTATGTAGGCGGTGCTACAGAGTTCTTGAAGTGGTGGCCTAACTACGGCTAC
ACTAGAAGAACAGTATTTGGTATCTGCGCTCTGCTGAAGCCAGTTACCTTCGGAAAAAGAGTTGGTAGCT
CTTGATCCGGCAAACAAACCACCGCTGGTAGCGGTGGTTTTTTTGTTTGCAAGCAGCAGATTACGCGCAG
AAAAAAAGGATCTCAAGAAGATCCTTTGATCTTTTCTACGGGGTCTGACGCTCAGTGGAACGAAAACTCA
CGTTAAGGGATTTTGGTCATGAGATTATCAAAAAGGATCTTCACCTAGATCCTTTTAAATTAAAAATGAA
GTTTTAAATCAATCTAAAGTATATATGAGTAAACTTGGTCTGACAGTTACCAATGCTTAATCAGTGAGGC
ACCTATCTCAGCGATCTGTCTATTTCGTTCATCCATAGTTGCCTGACTCCCCGTCGTGTAGATAACTACG
ATACGGGAGGGCTTACCATCTGGCCCCAGTGCTGCAATGATACCGCGAGACCCACGCTCACCGGCTCCAG
ATTTATCAGCAATAAACCAGCCAGCCGGAAGGGCCGAGCGCAGAAGTGGTCCTGCAACTTTATCCGCCTC
CATCCAGTCTATTAATTGTTGCCGGGAAGCTAGAGTAAGTAGTTCGCCAGTTAATAGTTTGCGCAACGTT
GTTGCCATTGCTACAGGCATCGTGGTGTCACGCTCGTCGTTTGGTATGGCTTCATTCAGCTCCGGTTCCC
AACGATCAAGGCGAGTTACATGATCCCCCATGTTGTGCAAAAAAGCGGTTAGCTCCTTCGGTCCTCCGAT
CGTTGTCAGAAGTAAGTTGGCCGCAGTGTTATCACTCATGGTTATGGCAGCACTGCATAATTCTCTTACT
GTCATGCCATCCGTAAGATGCTTTTCTGTGACTGGTGAGTACTCAACCAAGTCATTCTGAGAATAGTGTA
TGCGGCGACCGAGTTGCTCTTGCCCGGCGTCAATACGGGATAATACCGCGCCACATAGCAGAACTTTAAA
AGTGCTCATCATTGGAAAACGTTCTTCGGGGCGAAAACTCTCAAGGATCTTACCGCTGTTGAGATCCAGT
TCGATGTAACCCACTCGTGCACCCAACTGATCTTCAGCATCTTTTACTTTCACCAGCGTTTCTGGGTGAG
CAAAAACAGGAAGGCAAAATGCCGCAAAAAAGGGAATAAGGGCGACACGGAAATGTTGAATACTCATACT
CTTCCTTTTTCAATATTATTGAAGCATTTATCAGGGTTATTGTCTCATGAGCGGATACATATTTGAATGT
ATTTAGAAAAATAAACAAATAGGGGTTCCGCGCACATTTCCCCGAAAAGTGCCACCTAAATTGTAAGCGT
TAATATTTTGTTAAAATTCGCGTTAAATTTTTGTTAAATCAGCTCATTTTTTAACCAATAGGCCGAAATC
GGCAAAATCCCTTATAAATCAAAAGAATAGACCGAGATAGGGT
[37 nt withheld, positions 6764-6800]
AAAGAACGTGGACTCCAACGTCAAAGG
[49 nt withheld, positions 6828-6876]
T
[91 nt withheld, positions 6878-6968]
G
[124 nt withheld, positions 6970-7093]
CCCATTCGCCATTCAGGCTGCGCAACTGTTGGGAAGGGCGATCGGTGCGGGCCTCTTCGCTATTACGCCA
G
Features (pLannotate 1.2.2; 17 found; start..end, strand, type, name):
    191..439     +  enhancer       CMV enhancer (fragment): human cytomegalovirus immediate early enhancer
    717..852     +  intron         hybrid intron (fragment): hybrid between chicken β-actin (CBA) and minute virus of mice (MMV) introns (Gray et al., 2011)
    941..1071    +  intron         chimeric intron (fragment): chimera between introns from chicken β-actin and rabbit β-globin
   1182..2795    +  CDS            Sun1 (fragment): SUN1_MOUSE - Also known as Unc84a. Experimental evidence at protein level: Swiss-Prot protein existence level 1. Isoform 5 may be involved in nuclear remodeling during sperm head formation in spermatogenenis. A probable SUN1 isoform 5:SYNE3 LINC complex may tether spermatid nuclei to anterior cytoskeletal structures such as actin filaments present at membraneous junctions of spermatids and Sertoli cells. From Mus musculus (Mouse).
   2796..3509    +  CDS            Superfolder GFP: Superfolder GFP is a basic (constitutively fluorescent) green fluorescent protein published in 2005, derived from Aequorea victoria. It is reported to be a very rapidly-maturing weak dimer.
   3530..4118    +  misc_feature   WPRE: woodchuck hepatitis virus posttranscriptional regulatory element
   4261..4382    -  polyA_signal   SV40 poly(A) signal: SV40 polyadenylation signal
   4405..4473    -  CDS            large T antigen (fragment): large T antigen from SV40 (simian virus 40)
   4544..4606    +  repeat_region  AAV2 ITR (fragment): inverted terminal repeat of adeno-associated virus serotype 2 inverted
   4624..4651    -  repeat_region  AAV2 ITR (fragment): inverted terminal repeat of adeno-associated virus serotype 2 inverted
   4649..4705    -  CDS            lacI (fragment): lac repressor; lacI; The lac repressor binds to the lac operator to inhibit transcription in E. coli. This inhibition can be relieved by adding lactose or isopropyl-β-D-thiogalactopyranoside (IPTG).
   4888..5476    -  rep_origin     ori: high-copy-number ColE1/pMB1/pBR322/pUC origin of replication
   5647..6507    -  CDS            AmpR: β-lactamase; bla; confers resistance to ampicillin, carbenicillin, and related antibiotics
   6508..6612    -  promoter       AmpR promoter: bla
   6665..7093    -  rep_origin     f1 ori (sequence partly withheld): f1 bacteriophage origin of replication; arrow indicates direction of (+) strand synthesis
   7098..3       -  CDS            lacZα (fragment) (across the origin): LacZα fragment of β-galactosidase; lacZ fragment
   7162..130     -  repeat_region  AAV2 ITR (fragment) (across the origin): inverted terminal repeat of adeno-associated virus serotype 2 inverted
