[The description below was written by a language model from this plasmid's Addgene catalogue record and pLannotate feature annotations shown in this document.]
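Description:
pAV-CAG-Sun1-GFP-WPRE-BC8-pA is an AAV transfer plasmid derived from the parental pAV-CAG-Sun1-GFP-WPRE-pA backbone. It is one member of the Projection-TAG series, carrying barcode number 8. The plasmid is maintained in E. coli through a high-copy ColE1/pUC-type origin and selected with ampicillin via the β-lactamase gene. An f1 phage origin is also annotated, along with short lacZα and lacI remnants from the cloning backbone. AAV2 inverted terminal repeat fragments flank the expression cassette, allowing it to be packaged into recombinant AAV particles for delivery to neurons. A recombination-deficient growth strain is recorded, consistent with the instability typical of ITRs.

The cassette is driven by the CAG promoter, which appears in the annotation as a CMV enhancer fragment followed by chicken β-actin-derived intron fragments. It expresses a fragment of mouse Sun1, an inner nuclear membrane protein, fused in frame at its C-terminus to superfolder GFP. This fusion labels the nuclear envelope of transduced cells so that their nuclei can be isolated. Downstream lie a WPRE, which enhances transcript stability and expression, and an SV40 polyadenylation signal. The BC8 barcode is not annotated as a separate feature. The construct name and the unannotated gap between the WPRE and the poly(A) signal suggest it lies in the 3′ untranslated region, where it would be transcribed and could be read out by sequencing.

According to the record, the construct is used for multiplex projection tracing. Distinct barcoded viruses mark neurons projecting to different targets, and the Sun1-GFP tag allows nuclei to be recovered for downstream molecular profiling.
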