Addgene plasmid #220760: pAV-CAG-Sun1-GFP-WPRE-BC8-pA
Purpose: Expression of Sun1GFP for nuclei isolation and Projection-TAG BC for multiplex projection tracing
Depositing lab: Vijay Samineni. Depositing organization: Washington University in Saint Louis. Publication: Projection-TAGs enable multiplex projection tracing and multi-modal profiling of projection neurons. Yang L, Liu F, Hahm H, Okuda T, Li X, Zhang Y, Kalyanaraman V, Heitmeier MR, Samineni VK. Nat Commun. 2025 Jul 1;16(1):5557. doi: 10.1038/s41467-025-60360-w. PubMed 40593543.
Backbone
  Vector backbone: pAV-CAG-Sun1-GFP-WPRE-pA
  Backbone manufacturer: Samineni Lab (Addgene #220752)
  Vector type: AAV
Growth in bacteria
  Bacterial resistance: Ampicillin, 100 μg/mL
  Growth temperature: 37°C
  Growth strain: NEB Stable
  Copy number: High Copy
Gene/Insert
  Gene/Insert name: Sun1-GFP-WPRE-BC8
  Species: Synthetic
  Promoter: CAG
  Cloning method: Restriction Enzyme; 5′ cloning site NotI (not destroyed); 3′ cloning site HpaI (not destroyed)
Terms and licenses: Academic/Nonprofit Terms; Industry Terms: Not Available to Industry
Depositor comments: Please visit https://doi.org/10.1101/2024.04.24.590975 for bioRxiv preprint.
How to cite: pAV-CAG-Sun1-GFP-WPRE-BC8-pA was a gift from Vijay Samineni (Addgene plasmid # 220760 ; http://n2t.net/addgene:220760 ; RRID:Addgene_220760)
